>Addgene plasmid #187224 | CMV-hCas9-T2A-mStrawberry | addgene full sequence | sequence record 367392 | Addgene NGS Result
CAATCTGCTCTGATGCCGCATAGTTAAGCCAGTATCTGCTCCCTGCTTGTGTGTTGGAGGTCGCTGAGTA
GTGCGCGAGCAAAATTTAAGCTACAACAAGGCAAGGCTTGACCGACAATTGCATGAAGAATCTGCTTAGG
GTTAGGCGTTTTGCGCTGCTTCGCGATGTACGGGCCAGATATACGCGTTGACATTGATTATTGACTAGTT
ATTAATAGTAATCAATTACGGGGTCATTAGTTCATAGCCCATATATGGAGTTCCGCGTTACATAACTTAC
GGTAAATGGCCCGCCTGGCTGACCGCCCAACGACCCCCGCCCATTGACGTCAATAATGACGTATGTTCCC
ATAGTAACGCCAATAGGGACTTTCCATTGACGTCAATGGGTGGAGTATTTACGGTAAACTGCCCACTTGG
CAGTACATCAAGTGTATCATATGCCAAGTACGCCCCCTATTGACGTCAATGACGGTAAATGGCCCGCCTG
GCATTATGCCCAGTACATGACCTTATGGGACTTTCCTACTTGGCAGTACATCTACGTATTAGTCATCGCT
ATTACCATGGTGATGCGGTTTTGGCAGTACATCAATGGGCGTGGATAGCGGTTTGACTCACGGGGATTTC
CAAGTCTCCACCCCATTGACGTCAATGGGAGTTTGTTTTGGCACCAAAATCAACGGGACTTTCCAAAATG
TCGTAACAACTCCGCCCCATTGACGCAAATGGGCGGTAGGCGTGTACGGTGGGAGGTCTATATAAGCAGA
GCTCGTTTAGTGAACCGTCAGATCGCCTGGAGACGCCATCCACGCTGTTTTGACCTCCATAGAAGACACC
GGGACCGATCCAGCCTCCGGACTCTAGAGCCACCATGGACAAGAAGTACTCCATTGGGCTCGATATCGGC
ACAAACAGCGTCGGCTGGGCCGTCATTACGGACGAGTACAAGGTGCCGAGCAAAAAATTCAAAGTTCTGG
GCAATACCGATCGCCACAGCATAAAGAAGAACCTCATTGGCGCCCTCCTGTTCGACTCCGGGGAGACGGC
CGAAGCCACGCGGCTCAAAAGAACAGCACGGCGCAGATATACCCGCAGAAAGAATCGGATCTGCTACCTG
CAGGAGATCTTTAGTAATGAGATGGCTAAGGTGGATGACTCTTTCTTCCATAGGCTGGAGGAGTCCTTTT
TGGTGGAGGAGGATAAAAAGCACGAGCGCCACCCAATCTTTGGCAATATCGTGGACGAGGTGGCGTACCA
TGAAAAGTACCCAACCATATATCATCTGAGGAAGAAGCTTGTAGACAGTACTGATAAGGCTGACTTGCGG
TTGATCTATCTCGCGCTGGCGCATATGATCAAATTTCGGGGACACTTCCTCATCGAGGGGGACCTGAACC
CAGACAACAGCGATGTCGACAAACTCTTTATCCAACTGGTTCAGACTTACAATCAGCTTTTCGAAGAGAA
CCCGATCAACGCATCCGGAGTTGACGCCAAAGCAATCCTGAGCGCTAGGCTGTCCAAATCCCGGCGGCTC
GAAAACCTCATCGCACAGCTCCCTGGGGAGAAGAAGAACGGCCTGTTTGGTAATCTTATCGCCCTGTCAC
TCGGGCTGACCCCCAACTTTAAATCTAACTTCGACCTGGCCGAAGATGCCAAGCTTCAACTGAGCAAAGA
CACCTACGATGATGATCTCGACAATCTGCTGGCCCAGATCGGCGACCAGTACGCAGACCTTTTTTTGGCG
GCAAAGAACCTGTCAGACGCCATTCTGCTGAGTGATATTCTGCGAGTGAACACGGAGATCACCAAAGCTC
CGCTGAGCGCTAGTATGATCAAGCGCTATGATGAGCACCACCAAGACTTGACTTTGCTGAAGGCCCTTGT
CAGACAGCAACTGCCTGAGAAGTACAAGGAAATTTTCTTCGATCAGTCTAAAAATGGCTACGCCGGATAC
ATTGACGGCGGAGCAAGCCAGGAGGAATTTTACAAATTTATTAAGCCCATCTTGGAAAAAATGGACGGCA
CCGAGGAGCTGCTGGTAAAGCTTAACAGAGAAGATCTGTTGCGCAAACAGCGCACTTTCGACAATGGAAG
CATCCCCCACCAGATTCACCTGGGCGAACTGCACGCTATCCTCAGGCGGCAAGAGGATTTCTACCCCTTT
TTGAAAGATAACAGGGAAAAGATTGAGAAAATCCTCACATTTCGGATACCCTACTATGTAGGCCCCCTCG
CCCGGGGAAATTCCAGATTCGCGTGGATGACTCGCAAATCAGAAGAGACCATCACTCCCTGGAACTTCGA
GGAAGTCGTGGATAAGGGGGCCTCTGCCCAGTCCTTCATCGAAAGGATGACTAACTTTGATAAAAATCTG
CCTAACGAAAAGGTGCTTCCTAAACACTCTCTGCTGTACGAGTACTTCACAGTTTATAACGAGCTCACCA
AGGTCAAATACGTCACAGAAGGGATGAGAAAGCCAGCATTCCTGTCTGGAGAGCAGAAGAAAGCTATCGT
GGACCTCCTCTTCAAGACGAACCGGAAAGTTACCGTGAAACAGCTCAAAGAAGACTATTTCAAAAAGATT
GAATGTTTCGACTCTGTTGAAATCAGCGGAGTGGAGGATCGCTTCAACGCATCCCTGGGAACGTATCACG
ATCTCCTGAAAATCATTAAAGACAAGGACTTCCTGGACAATGAGGAGAACGAGGACATTCTTGAGGACAT
TGTCCTCACCCTTACGTTGTTTGAAGATAGGGAGATGATTGAAGAACGCTTGAAAACTTACGCTCATCTC
TTCGACGACAAAGTCATGAAACAGCTCAAGAGGCGCCGATATACAGGATGGGGGCGGCTGTCAAGAAAAC
TGATCAATGGGATCCGAGACAAGCAGAGTGGAAAGACAATCCTGGATTTTCTTAAGTCCGATGGATTTGC
CAACCGGAACTTCATGCAGTTGATCCATGATGACTCTCTCACCTTTAAGGAGGACATCCAGAAAGCACAA
GTTTCTGGCCAGGGGGACAGTCTTCACGAGCACATCGCTAATCTTGCAGGTAGCCCAGCTATCAAAAAGG
GAATACTGCAGACCGTTAAGGTCGTGGATGAACTCGTCAAAGTAATGGGAAGGCATAAGCCCGAGAATAT
CGTTATCGAGATGGCCCGAGAGAACCAAACTACCCAGAAGGGACAGAAGAACAGTAGGGAAAGGATGAAG
AGGATTGAAGAGGGTATAAAAGAACTGGGGTCCCAAATCCTTAAGGAACACCCAGTTGAAAACACCCAGC
TTCAGAATGAGAAGCTCTACCTGTACTACCTGCAGAACGGCAGGGACATGTACGTGGATCAGGAACTGGA
CATCAATCGGCTCTCCGACTACGACGTGGATCATATCGTGCCCCAGTCTTTTCTCAAAGATGATTCTATT
GATAATAAAGTGTTGACAAGATCCGATAAAAATAGAGGGAAGAGTGATAACGTCCCCTCAGAAGAAGTTG
TCAAGAAAATGAAAAATTATTGGCGGCAGCTGCTGAACGCCAAACTGATCACACAACGGAAGTTCGATAA
TCTGACTAAGGCTGAACGAGGTGGCCTGTCTGAGTTGGATAAAGCCGGCTTCATCAAAAGGCAGCTTGTT
GAGACACGCCAGATCACCAAGCACGTGGCCCAAATTCTCGATTCACGCATGAACACCAAGTACGATGAAA
ATGACAAACTGATTCGAGAGGTGAAAGTTATTACTCTGAAGTCTAAGCTGGTCTCAGATTTCAGAAAGGA
CTTTCAGTTTTATAAGGTGAGAGAGATCAACAATTACCACCATGCGCATGATGCCTACCTGAATGCAGTG
GTAGGCACTGCACTTATCAAAAAATATCCCAAGCTTGAATCTGAATTTGTTTACGGAGACTATAAAGTGT
ACGATGTTAGGAAAATGATCGCAAAGTCTGAGCAGGAAATAGGCAAGGCCACCGCTAAGTACTTCTTTTA
CAGCAATATTATGAATTTTTTCAAGACCGAGATTACACTGGCCAATGGAGAGATTCGGAAGCGACCACTT
ATCGAAACAAACGGAGAAACAGGAGAAATCGTGTGGGACAAGGGTAGGGATTTCGCGACAGTCCGGAAGG
TCCTGTCCATGCCGCAGGTGAACATCGTTAAAAAGACCGAAGTACAGACCGGAGGCTTCTCCAAGGAAAG
TATCCTCCCGAAAAGGAACAGCGACAAGCTGATCGCACGCAAAAAAGATTGGGACCCCAAGAAATACGGC
GGATTCGATTCTCCTACAGTCGCTTACAGTGTACTGGTTGTGGCCAAAGTGGAGAAAGGGAAGTCTAAAA
AACTCAAAAGCGTCAAGGAACTGCTGGGCATCACAATCATGGAGCGATCAAGCTTCGAAAAAAACCCCAT
CGACTTTCTCGAGGCGAAAGGATATAAAGAGGTCAAAAAAGACCTCATCATTAAGCTTCCCAAGTACTCT
CTCTTTGAGCTTGAAAACGGCCGGAAACGAATGCTCGCTAGTGCGGGCGAGCTGCAGAAAGGTAACGAGC
TGGCACTGCCCTCTAAATACGTTAATTTCTTGTATCTGGCCAGCCACTATGAAAAGCTCAAAGGGTCTCC
CGAAGATAATGAGCAGAAGCAGCTGTTCGTGGAACAACACAAACACTACCTTGATGAGATCATCGAGCAA
ATAAGCGAATTCTCCAAAAGAGTGATCCTCGCCGACGCTAACCTCGATAAGGTGCTTTCTGCTTACAATA
AGCACAGGGATAAGCCCATCAGGGAGCAGGCAGAAAACATTATCCACTTGTTTACTCTGACCAACTTGGG
CGCGCCTGCAGCCTTCAAGTACTTCGACACCACCATAGACAGAAAGCGGTACACCTCTACAAAGGAGGTC
CTGGACGCCACACTGATTCATCAGTCAATTACGGGGCTCTATGAAACAAGAATCGACCTCTCTCAGCTCG
GTGGAGACAGCAGGGCTGACCCCAAGAAGAAGAGGAAGGTGGCTAGCGAGGGCAGAGGAAGTCTTCTAAC
ATGCGGTGACGTGGAGGAGAATCCCGGCCCTGGTACCGTGAGCAAGGGCGAGGAGAATAACATGGCCATC
ATCAAGGAGTTCATGCGCTTCAAGGTGCGCATGGAGGGCTCCGTGAACGGCCACGAGTTCGAGATCGAGG
GCGAGGGCGAGGGCCGCCCCTACGAGGGCACCCAGACCGCCAAGCTGAAGGTGACCAAGGGTGGCCCCCT
GCCCTTCGCCTGGGACATCCTAACCCCCAACTTCACCTACGGCTCCAAGGCCTACGTGAAGCACCCCGCC
GACATCCCCGACTACTTGAAGCTGTCCTTCCCCGAGGGCTTCAAGTGGGAGCGCGTGATGAACTTCGAGG
ACGGCGGCGTGGTGACCGTGACCCAGGACTCCTCCCTGCAGGACGGCGAGTTCATCTACAAGGTGAAGCT
GCGCGGCACCAACTTCCCCTCCGACGGCCCCGTAATGCAGAAGAAGACCATGGGCTGGGAGGCCTCCTCC
GAGCGGATGTACCCCGAGGACGGCGCCCTGAAGGGCGAGATCAAGATGAGGCTGAAGCTGAAGGACGGCG
GCCACTACGACGCTGAGGTCAAGACCACCTACAAGGCCAAGAAGCCCGTGCAGCTGCCCGGCGCCTACAT
CGTCGGCATCAAGTTGGACATCACCTCCCACAACGAGGACTACACCATCGTGGAACTGTACGAACGCGCC
GAGGGCCGCCACTCCACCGGCGGCATGGACGAGCTGTACAAGTAAACCGGTTAGTAATGAGTTTAAACGG
GGGAGGCTAACTGAAACACGGAAGGAGACAATACCGGAAGGAACCCGCGCTATGACGGCAATAAAAAGAC
AGAATAAAACGCACGGGTGTTGGGTCGTTTGTTCATAAACGCGGGGTTCGGTCCCAGGGCTGGCACTCTG
TCGATACCCCACCGAGACCCCATTGGGGCCAATACGCCCGCGTTTCTTCCTTTTCCCCACCCCACCCCCC
AAGTTCGGGTGAAGGCCCAGGGCTCGCAGCCAACGTCGGGGCGGCAGGCCCTGCCATAGCAGATCTGCGC
AGCTGGGGCTCTAGGGGGTATCCCC
[124 nt withheld, positions 6116-6239]
C
[91 nt withheld, positions 6241-6331]
A
[49 nt withheld, positions 6333-6381]
CCTTTGACGTTGGAGTCCACGTTCTTT
[37 nt withheld, positions 6409-6445]
ACCCTATCTCGGTCTATTCTTTTGATTTATAAGGGATTTTGCCGATTTCGGCCTATTGGTTAAAAAATGA
GCTGATTTAACAAAAATTTAACGCGAATTAATTCTGTGGAATGTGTGTCAGTTAGGGTGTGGAAAGTCCC
CAGGCTCCCCAGCAGGCAGAAGTATGCAAAGCATGCATCTCAATTAGTCAGCAACCAGGTGTGGAAAGTC
CCCAGGCTCCCCAGCAGGCAGAAGTATGCAAAGCATGCATCTCAATTAGTCAGCAACCATAGTCCCGCCC
CTAACTCCGCCCATCCCGCCCCTAACTCCGCCCAGTTCCGCCCATTCTCCGCCCCATGGCTGACTAATTT
TTTTTATTTATGCAGAGGCCGAGGCCGCCTCTGCCTCTGAGCTATTCCAGAAGTAGTGAGGAGGCTTTTT
TGGAGGCCTAGGCTTTTGCAAAAAGCTCCCGGGAGCTTGTATATCCATTTTCGGATCTGATCAAGAGACA
GGATGAGGATCGTTTCGCATGATTGAACAAGATGGATTGCACGCAGGTTCTCCGGCCGCTTGGGTGGAGA
GGCTATTCGGCTATGACTGGGCACAACAGACAATCGGCTGCTCTGATGCCGCCGTGTTCCGGCTGTCAGC
GCAGGGGCGCCCGGTTCTTTTTGTCAAGACCGACCTGTCCGGTGCCCTGAATGAACTGCAGGACGAGGCA
GCGCGGCTATCGTGGCTGGCCACGACGGGCGTTCCTTGCGCAGCTGTGCTCGACGTTGTCACTGAAGCGG
GAAGGGACTGGCTGCTATTGGGCGAAGTGCCGGGGCAGGATCTCCTGTCATCTCACCTTGCTCCTGCCGA
GAAAGTATCCATCATGGCTGATGCAATGCGGCGGCTGCATACGCTTGATCCGGCTACCTGCCCATTCGAC
CACCAAGCGAAACATCGCATCGAGCGAGCACGTACTCGGATGGAAGCCGGTCTTGTCGATCAGGATGATC
TGGACGAAGAGCATCAGGGGCTCGCGCCAGCCGAACTGTTCGCCAGGCTCAAGGCGCGCATGCCCGACGG
CGAGGATCTCGTCGTGACCCATGGCGATGCCTGCTTGCCGAATATCATGGTGGAAAATGGCCGCTTTTCT
GGATTCATCGACTGTGGCCGGCTGGGTGTGGCGGACCGCTATCAGGACATAGCGTTGGCTACCCGTGATA
TTGCTGAAGAGCTTGGCGGCGAATGGGCTGACCGCTTCCTCGTGCTTTACGGTATCGCCGCTCCCGATTC
GCAGCGCATCGCCTTCTATCGCCTTCTTGACGAGTTCTTCTGAGCGGGACTCTGGGGTTCGCGAAATGAC
CGACCAAGCGACGCCCAACCTGCCATCACGAGATTTCGATTCCACCGCCGCCTTCTATGAAAGGTTGGGC
TTCGGAATCGTTTTCCGGGACGCCGGCTGGATGATCCTCCAGCGCGGGGATCTCATGCTGGAGTTCTTCG
CCCACCCCAACTTGTTTATTGCAGCTTATAATGGTTACAAATAAAGCAATAGCATCACAAATTTCACAAA
TAAAGCATTTTTTTCACTGCATTCTAGTTGTGGTTTGTCCAAACTCATCAATGTATCTTATCATGTCTGT
ATACCGTCGACCTCTAGCTAGAGCTTGGCGTAATCATGGTCATAGCTGTTTCCTGTGTGAAATTGTTATC
CGCTCACAATTCCACACAACATACGAGCCGGAAGCATAAAGTGTAAAGCCTGGGGTGCCTAATGAGTGAG
CTAACTCACATTAATTGCGTTGCGCTCACTGCCCGCTTTCCAGTCGGGAAACCTGTCGTGCCAGCTGCAT
TAATGAATCGGCCAACGCGCGGGGAGAGGCGGTTTGCGTATTGGGCGCTCTTCCGCTTCCTCGCTCACTG
ACTCGCTGCGCTCGGTCGTTCGGCTGCGGCGAGCGGTATCAGCTCACTCAAAGGCGGTAATACGGTTATC
CACAGAATCAGGGGATAACGCAGGAAAGAACATGTGAGCAAAAGGCCAGCAAAAGGCCAGGAACCGTAAA
AAGGCCGCGTTGCTGGCGTTTTTCCATAGGCTCCGCCCCCCTGACGAGCATCACAAAAATCGACGCTCAA
GTCAGAGGTGGCGAAACCCGACAGGACTATAAAGATACCAGGCGTTTCCCCCTGGAAGCTCCCTCGTGCG
CTCTCCTGTTCCGACCCTGCCGCTTACCGGATACCTGTCCGCCTTTCTCCCTTCGGGAAGCGTGGCGCTT
TCTCATAGCTCACGCTGTAGGTATCTCAGTTCGGTGTAGGTCGTTCGCTCCAAGCTGGGCTGTGTGCACG
AACCCCCCGTTCAGCCCGACCGCTGCGCCTTATCCGGTAACTATCGTCTTGAGTCCAACCCGGTAAGACA
CGACTTATCGCCACTGGCAGCAGCCACTGGTAACAGGATTAGCAGAGCGAGGTATGTAGGCGGTGCTACA
GAGTTCTTGAAGTGGTGGCCTAACTACGGCTACACTAGAAGAACAGTATTTGGTATCTGCGCTCTGCTGA
AGCCAGTTACCTTCGGAAAAAGAGTTGGTAGCTCTTGATCCGGCAAACAAACCACCGCTGGTAGCGGTGG
TTTTTTTGTTTGCAAGCAGCAGATTACGCGCAGAAAAAAAGGATCTCAAGAAGATCCTTTGATCTTTTCT
ACGGGGTCTGACGCTCAGTGGAACGAAAACTCACGTTAAGGGATTTTGGTCATGAGATTATCAAAAAGGA
TCTTCACCTAGATCCTTTTAAATTAAAAATGAAGTTTTAAATCAATCTAAAGTATATATGAGTAAACTTG
GTCTGACAGTTACCAATGCTTAATCAGTGAGGCACCTATCTCAGCGATCTGTCTATTTCGTTCATCCATA
GTTGCCTGACTCCCCGTCGTGTAGATAACTACGATACGGGAGGGCTTACCATCTGGCCCCAGTGCTGCAA
TGATACCGCGAGACCCACGCTCACCGGCTCCAGATTTATCAGCAATAAACCAGCCAGCCGGAAGGGCCGA
GCGCAGAAGTGGTCCTGCAACTTTATCCGCCTCCATCCAGTCTATTAATTGTTGCCGGGAAGCTAGAGTA
AGTAGTTCGCCAGTTAATAGTTTGCGCAACGTTGTTGCCATTGCTACAGGCATCGTGGTGTCACGCTCGT
CGTTTGGTATGGCTTCATTCAGCTCCGGTTCCCAACGATCAAGGCGAGTTACATGATCCCCCATGTTGTG
CAAAAAAGCGGTTAGCTCCTTCGGTCCTCCGATCGTTGTCAGAAGTAAGTTGGCCGCAGTGTTATCACTC
ATGGTTATGGCAGCACTGCATAATTCTCTTACTGTCATGCCATCCGTAAGATGCTTTTCTGTGACTGGTG
AGTACTCAACCAAGTCATTCTGAGAATAGTGTATGCGGCGACCGAGTTGCTCTTGCCCGGCGTCAATACG
GGATAATACCGCGCCACATAGCAGAACTTTAAAAGTGCTCATCATTGGAAAACGTTCTTCGGGGCGAAAA
CTCTCAAGGATCTTACCGCTGTTGAGATCCAGTTCGATGTAACCCACTCGTGCACCCAACTGATCTTCAG
CATCTTTTACTTTCACCAGCGTTTCTGGGTGAGCAAAAACAGGAAGGCAAAATGCCGCAAAAAAGGGAAT
AAGGGCGACACGGAAATGTTGAATACTCATACTCTTCCTTTTTCAATATTATTGAAGCATTTATCAGGGT
TATTGTCTCATGAGCGGATACATATTTGAATGTATTTAGAAAAATAAACAAATAGGGGTTCCGCGCACAT
TTCCCCGAAAAGTGCCACCTGACGTCGACGGATCGGGAGATCTCCCGATCCCCTATGGTGCACTCTCAGT
A
Features (pLannotate 1.2.2; 19 found; start..end, strand, type, name):
    190..569     +  enhancer       CMV enhancer: human cytomegalovirus immediate early enhancer
    570..773     +  promoter       CMV promoter: human cytomegalovirus (CMV) immediate early promoter
    875..4978    +  CDS            cas9: CAS9_STRP1 - Also known as csn1 From Streptococcus pyogenes serotype M1.
   5078..5784    +  CDS            mStrawberry (fragment): monomeric derivative of DsRed fluorescent protein mammalian codon-optimized
   5866..5914    +  polyA_signal   HSV TK poly(A) signal: herpes simplex virus thymidine kinase polyadenylation signal (Cole and Stacy, 1985)
   6005..6021    -  polyA_signal   bGH poly(A) signal (fragment): bovine growth hormone polyadenylation signal
   6116..6544    +  rep_origin     f1 ori (sequence partly withheld): f1 bacteriophage origin of replication; arrow indicates direction of (+) strand synthesis
   6558..6887    +  promoter       SV40 promoter: SV40 enhancer and early promoter
   6954..7745    +  CDS            neo: KKA2_KLEPN - Also known as kan, nptII. Experimental evidence at protein level: Swiss-Prot protein existence level 1. Resistance to kanamycin, neomycin, paromomycin, ribostamycin, butirosin and gentamicin B. From Klebsiella pneumoniae.
   7771..7929    +  CDS            ble (fragment): BLE_KLEPN - Experimental evidence at protein level: Swiss-Prot protein existence level 1. Binding protein with a strong affinity to the bleomycin family of antibiotics. Binds to CL990; an antimitotic-antibiotic compound. From Klebsiella pneumoniae.
   7924..8045    +  polyA_signal   SV40 poly(A) signal: SV40 polyadenylation signal
   8118..8134    -  protein_bind   lac operator: The lac repressor binds to the lac operator to inhibit transcription in E. coli. This inhibition can be relieved by adding lactose or isopropyl-β-D-thiogalactopyranoside (IPTG). lac repressor encoded by lacI
   8142..8172    -  promoter       lac promoter: promoter for the E. coli lac operon
   8187..8208    -  protein_bind   CAP binding site: CAP binding activates transcription in the presence of cAMP. E. coli catabolite activator protein
   8221..8313    -  CDS            lacI (fragment): lac repressor; lacI; The lac repressor binds to the lac operator to inhibit transcription in E. coli. This inhibition can be relieved by adding lactose or isopropyl-β-D-thiogalactopyranoside (IPTG).
   8496..9084    -  rep_origin     ori: high-copy-number ColE1/pMB1/pBR322/pUC origin of replication
   9255..10115   -  CDS            AmpR: β-lactamase; bla; confers resistance to ampicillin, carbenicillin, and related antibiotics
  10116..10220   -  promoter       AmpR promoter: bla
  10279..35      -  misc_feature   bom (fragment) (across the origin): basis of mobility region from pBR322
