[The description below was written by a language model from this plasmid's Addgene catalogue record and pLannotate feature annotations shown in this document.]
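Description:
CMV-hCas9-T2A-mStrawberry is a mammalian expression and CRISPR plasmid built on the pcDNA3.3-TOPO backbone. It is propagated in E. coli as a high-copy plasmid through a ColE1/pUC-type origin and selected with ampicillin via the β-lactamase gene and its own promoter. An f1 phage origin is also present, along with short remnants of lac regulatory sequences and a pBR322 bom fragment that have no role in the payload. For selection in mammalian cells, an SV40 enhancer/early promoter drives the neomycin phosphotransferase gene, terminated by an SV40 polyadenylation signal, giving G418 resistance.

The payload is a single transcription unit under the human cytomegalovirus immediate early enhancer and promoter. It encodes the Streptococcus pyogenes Cas9 nuclease; the catalogue lists the species as human, and the "hCas9" name presumably denotes the human codon-optimized version, which was subcloned from an earlier hCas9 plasmid. Downstream and in frame, a T2A-mStrawberry segment was added by Gibson assembly at the 3' end of the cloning site. The T2A peptide causes ribosomal skipping, so Cas9 and the monomeric red fluorescent protein mStrawberry are produced as separate polypeptides from one mRNA, and an HSV TK polyadenylation signal ends the transcript. The T2A itself is not annotated in the feature table but would fit the gap between the two coding sequences.

Red fluorescence therefore reports which transfected cells express Cas9, allowing them to be identified or sorted. No guide RNA cassette is annotated, so guides would need to be supplied separately. The sequenced record is 10,296 nt, somewhat shorter than the 10,533 bp total listed in the catalogue.
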