Addgene plasmid #187224: CMV-hCas9-T2A-mStrawberry
Purpose: Expresses human Cas9 nuclease and mStrawberry via T2A linker under control of a CMV promoter.
Depositing lab: Jennifer Mitchell. Depositing organization: University of Toronto. Publication: Epigenetic reprogramming of a distal developmental enhancer cluster drives SOX2 overexpression in breast and lung adenocarcinoma. Abatti LE, Lado-Fernandez P, Huynh L, Collado M, Hoffman MM, Mitchell JA. Nucleic Acids Res. 2023 Sep 22:gkad734. doi: 10.1093/nar/gkad734. PubMed 37738673.
Backbone
  Vector backbone: pcDNA3.3-TOPO
  Backbone manufacturer: Invitrogen
  Backbone size w/o insert (bp): 6390
  Total vector size (bp): 10533
  Modifications to backbone: Inserted T2A-mStrawberry at 3' terminal of MCS.
  Vector type: Mammalian Expression, CRISPR
  Selectable markers: Neomycin (select with G418)
Growth in bacteria
  Bacterial resistance: Ampicillin, 100 μg/mL
  Growth temperature: 37°C
  Growth strain: DH5alpha
  Copy number: High Copy
Gene/Insert
  Gene/Insert name: Cas9
  Species: H. sapiens (human)
  Insert size (bp): 4140
  Promoter: CMV
  Tag / fusion protein: Inserted T2A-mStrawberry at 3' terminal of MCS. (C terminal on insert)
  Cloning method: Gibson Cloning
  Sequencing primers: 5′ TAGAAGACACCGGGACCGAT; 3′ GGATTCTCCTCCACGTCACC
Resource information
  A portion of this plasmid was derived from a plasmid made by: hCas9 was subcloned from Addgene Plasmid #41815 (hCas9 from George Church)
Terms and licenses: Academic/Nonprofit Terms; Industry Terms: Not Available to Industry
How to cite: CMV-hCas9-T2A-mStrawberry was a gift from Jennifer Mitchell (Addgene plasmid # 187224 ; http://n2t.net/addgene:187224 ; RRID:Addgene_187224)
